Addgene plasmid #173148: pDONR221-kcnj19a
Purpose: This gene was cloned into the gateway middle entry vector. It can be used for generating antisense riboprobe or gene expression using a gateway system.
Depositing lab: GuangJun Zhang. Depositing organization: Purdue University. Publication: Evolution of inwardly rectifying potassium channels and their gene expression in zebrafish embryos. Silic MR, Murata SH, Park SJ, Zhang G. Dev Dyn. 2021 Sep 23. doi: 10.1002/dvdy.425. PubMed 34558132.
Backbone
  Vector backbone: pDONR221
  Backbone manufacturer: Invitrogen
  Backbone size w/o insert (bp): 2550
  Total vector size (bp): 4065
  Vector type: PCR cloning vector
Growth in bacteria
  Bacterial resistance: Kanamycin, 50 μg/mL
  Growth temperature: 37°C
  Growth strain: DH5alpha
  Copy number: High Copy
Gene/Insert
  Gene/Insert name: kcnj19a (alt name: si:dkey-106c17.3)
  Species: D. rerio (zebrafish)
  Insert size (bp): 1515
  GenBank ID: XM_001340292.7
  Entrez Gene: kcnj19a (a.k.a. si:dkey-106c17.3)
  Promoter: No promoter at 5 end; T7 promoter at 3 end.
  Cloning method: Gateway Cloning
  Sequencing primers: 5′ M13F; 3′ M13R
Terms and licenses: Academic/Nonprofit Terms; Industry Terms: Not Available to Industry
Depositor comments: This gene was cloned from a pool of mixed zebrafish embryos (1-3dpf) using RT-PCR.
How to cite: pDONR221-kcnj19a was a gift from GuangJun Zhang (Addgene plasmid # 173148 ; http://n2t.net/addgene:173148 ; RRID:Addgene_173148)
