[The description below was written by a language model from this plasmid's Addgene catalogue record and pLannotate feature annotations shown in this document.]
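Description:
pDONR221-kcnj19a is a Gateway entry clone built on the Invitrogen pDONR221 backbone, carrying the zebrafish (Danio rerio) gene kcnj19a, also annotated as si:dkey-106c17.3. The roughly 1.5 kb insert was amplified by RT-PCR from a pool of mixed 1–3 day post-fertilisation embryos and introduced by Gateway recombination, giving a plasmid of about 4.1 kb. It is maintained in E. coli at high copy from a ColE1/pUC-type origin and selected with kanamycin through an aminoglycoside phosphotransferase (KanR) gene.

In the annotated sequence the insert lies between attL1 and attL2, the recombination sites used by LR Clonase to move an entry-clone insert into attR-containing destination vectors; the depositor describes it as a middle entry vector. The automated annotation labels the coding region as a fragment similar to bovine KCNJ3 (GIRK1), a G protein-gated inwardly rectifying potassium channel. This is a homology-based match and fits kcnj19a belonging to the inward rectifier potassium channel family, rather than indicating a different insert. rrnB T1 and T2 terminators sit upstream of attL1, where they shield the insert from read-through transcription from the backbone. The short lacI and lacZα fragments are backbone remnants.

No promoter precedes the 5′ end of the gene, so the plasmid does not itself express the channel. A T7 promoter lies just beyond attL2 and points back toward the insert, so in vitro transcription with T7 RNA polymerase yields antisense RNA. The stated uses are making antisense riboprobes, for example for in situ hybridisation to map expression in zebrafish embryos, and serving as a source clone for building kcnj19a expression constructs by Gateway recombination.
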