Features (pLannotate 1.2.2; 10 found; start..end, strand, type, name):
    121..213     +  CDS            lacI (fragment): lac repressor; lacI; The lac repressor binds to the lac operator to inhibit transcription in E. coli. This inhibition can be relieved by adding lactose or isopropyl-β-D-thiogalactopyranoside (IPTG).
    268..295     -  terminator     rrnB T2 terminator: transcription terminator T2 from the E. coli rrnB gene
    427..470     +  terminator     rrnB T1 terminator: Escherichia coli rrnB; transcription terminator T1 from the E. coli rrnB gene
    517..553     -  CDS            lacZα (fragment): LacZα fragment of β-galactosidase; lacZ fragment
    569..668     +  protein_bind   attL1: mutant version of attL; recombination site for the Gateway® LR reaction LR Clonase™
    674..2056    +  CDS            KCNJ3 (fragment): KCNJ3_BOVIN - Also known as GIRK1. Experimental evidence at protein level: Swiss-Prot protein existence level 1. This potassium channel is controlled by G proteins. Inward rectifier potassium channels are characterized by a greater tendency to allow potassium to flow into the cell rather than out of it. Their voltage dependence is regulated by the concentration of extracellular potassium; as external potassium is raised, the voltage range of the channel opening shifts to more positive voltages. The inward rectification is mainly due to the blockage of outward current by internal magnesium. Thi
   2190..2289    -  protein_bind   attL2: mutant version of attL; recombination site for the Gateway® LR reaction LR Clonase™
   2307..2325    -  promoter       T7 promoter: promoter for bacteriophage T7 RNA polymerase
   2459..3268    +  CDS            KanR: aminoglycoside phosphotransferase; aph(3')-Ia; confers resistance to kanamycin in bacteria or G418 (Geneticin®) in eukaryotes
   3415..4003    +  rep_origin     ori: high-copy-number ColE1/pMB1/pBR322/pUC origin of replication
>Addgene plasmid #173148 | pDONR221-kcnj19a | addgene full sequence | sequence record 343307 | Addgene NGS Result
CTTTCCTGCGTTATCCCCTGATTCTGTGGATAACCGTATTACCGCCTTTGAGTGAGCTGATACCGCTCGC
CGCAGCCGAACGACCGAGCGCAGCGAGTCAGTGAGCGAGGAAGCGGAAGAGCGCCCAATACGCAAACCGC
CTCTCCCCGCGCGTTGGCCGATTCATTAATGCAGCTGGCACGACAGGTTTCCCGACTGGAAAGCGGGCAG
TGAGCGCAACGCAATTAATACGCGTACCGCTAGCCAGGAAGAGTTTGTAGAAACGCAAAAAGGCCATCCG
TCAGGATGGCCTTCTGCTTAGTTTGATGCCTGGCAGTTTATGGCGGGCGTCCTGCCCGCCACCCTCCGGG
CCGTTGCTTCACAACGTTCAAATCCGCTCCCGGCGGATTTGTCCTACTCAGGAGAGCGTTCACCGACAAA
CAACAGATAAAACGAAAGGCCCAGTCTTCCGACTGAGCCTTTCGTTTTATTTGATGCCTGGCAGTTCCCT
ACTCTCGCGTTAACGCTAGCATGGATGTTTTCCCAGTCACGACGTTGTAAAACGACGGCCAGTCTTAAGC
TCGGGCCCCAAATAATGATTTTATTTTGACTGATAGTGACCTGTTCGTTGCAACAAATTGATGAGCAATG
CTTTTTTATAATGCCAACTTTGTACAAAAAAGCAGGCTTCACCATGGCAGCGCTAAGGCGTAAATTTGGC
GAGGACTACCAGGTGGTGAACACCAACAGAGGCGCGACTTTCTCCAGCGCACCGGTGAAGAAAAAGCGCC
AGCGCTTCGTGGAGAAAAACGGCCGCTGCAACGTCCAGCACGGAAACCTCGGTGGAGAAACCAGCCGCTA
TTTATCAGACCTGTTCACCACACTAGTGGACTTGAAGTGGCGCTGGAACCTTCTCATTTTTATTCTCACG
TACACCATCGCCTGGCTGGTCATGGCCTCGATGTGGTGGATCATCGCGTATATAAGAGGGGACTTGAATC
ACGGCCACGACGCTTCTTACACTCCGTGCGTCGCCAATGTTTACAACTTCCCCTCCGCGTTCCTCTTCTT
CATTGAGACAGAGGCGACCATTGGCTACGGTTACCGCTATATAACCGAGAAGTGCCCTGAGGGCATCATC
CTGTTCCTGTTCCAGTCTCTACTGGGCTCGATAGTGGACGCGTTTCTCATCGGCTGTATGTTCATTAAGA
TGTCTCAGCCCAAGAAGCGCGCGGAGACTCTCATGTTCAGTCAGGACGCGGTCATTTCACAGCGAGACGG
AAAACTCTGCTTAATGTTCCGCGTGGGCAATCTGAGGAACAGCCATATGGTGTCCGCGCAAATCAGGTGT
AAACTCATAAAGTCTCGTCAGACACCGGAGGGTGAGTTCCTGCCATTGGATCAGTGTGAACTGGATGTCG
GTTTTGGGACAGGTGCAGATCAGCTCTTCTTGGTCTCTCCCCTCACCATCTGCCACGAGATCAATCCCAA
GAGCCCCTTCTTTGACCTGTCCCAGCGTTCGCTCATGAACGAGCAGTTTGAGATCGTGGTCATCTTGGAG
GGTATTGTAGAGACGACGGGTATGACGTGTCAAGCTCGTACTTCATACACGGAGGATGAGGTGTTGTGGG
GTCACAGATTCCTGCCTGTCATGTCTCTGGAAGAGGGCTTTTTCAGGGTGGACTACTCCCAGTTTCACAG
CACCTTCGAGGTGCCCACACCACCCTACAGCGTCAAAGAATACGAGGAGAAATCTTCACTCCCTTCGCCC
CTGCTCACCCCACACCGGGAGCGAGTCTTTTCCATGGACTGTCTGGAAACAGGTGACGAAGGCCTGCATC
CCGGAAGCGCTTCATGTAAGTTGCCCAGTAAACTCCAGAAAATGAGTTCGTCTGGCAGAGATGATCTCCA
GAGGAAGGTGTTACGCTTGAGCTCGCAGCAGTCTGAAAAAGCCTCAAGCACAGGAGACCTTCCTCTTAAA
CTGCAGCGCCTCAGCTCTAGTCCCGGGCAGGTTGACGGAGAGGCACGGTTCCACCTCAAAGCCCTGAAGG
TAGGTTTCCAGCCCATGGCCTTGTCCACTGGAGACCTCCACCAGAGGAGTCTGCCTCCCACGCCAGCAGT
GGTCCCAACACACCCTCCACACACACCCAGCTGCAGGCCTGAAGACAACCTGCCTGCCAAACTGAGGAGG
ATGAATGCAGACCGCTGAGACCCAGCTTTCTTGTACAAAGTTGGCATTATAAGAAAGCATTGCTTATCAA
TTTGTTGCAACGAACAGGTCACTATCAGTCAAAATAAAATCATTATTTGCCATCCAGCTGATATCCCCTA
TAGTGAGTCGTATTACATGGTCATAGCTGTTTCCTGGCAGCTCTGGCCCGTGTCTCAAAATCTCTGATGT
TACATTGCACAAGATAAAAATATATCATCATGAACAATAAAACTGTCTGCTTACATAAACAGTAATACAA
GGGGTGTTATGAGCCATATTCAACGGGAAACGTCGAGGCCGCGATTAAATTCCAACATGGATGCTGATTT
ATATGGGTATAAATGGGCTCGCGATAATGTCGGGCAATCAGGTGCGACAATCTATCGCTTGTATGGGAAG
CCCGATGCGCCAGAGTTGTTTCTGAAACATGGCAAAGGTAGCGTTGCCAATGATGTTACAGATGAGATGG
TCAGACTAAACTGGCTGACGGAATTTATGCCTCTTCCGACCATCAAGCATTTTATCCGTACTCCTGATGA
TGCATGGTTACTCACCACTGCGATCCCCGGAAAAACAGCATTCCAGGTATTAGAAGAATATCCTGATTCA
GGTGAAAATATTGTTGATGCGCTGGCAGTGTTCCTGCGCCGGTTGCATTCGATTCCTGTTTGTAATTGTC
CTTTTAACAGCGATCGCGTATTTCGTCTCGCTCAGGCGCAATCACGAATGAATAACGGTTTGGTTGATGC
GAGTGATTTTGATGACGAGCGTAATGGCTGGCCTGTTGAACAAGTCTGGAAAGAAATGCATAAACTTTTG
CCATTCTCACCGGATTCAGTCGTCACTCATGGTGATTTCTCACTTGATAACCTTATTTTTGACGAGGGGA
AATTAATAGGTTGTATTGATGTTGGACGAGTCGGAATCGCAGACCGATACCAGGATCTTGCCATCCTATG
GAACTGCCTCGGTGAGTTTTCTCCTTCATTACAGAAACGGCTTTTTCAAAAATATGGTATTGATAATCCT
GATATGAATAAATTGCAGTTTCATTTGATGCTCGATGAGTTTTTCTAATCAGAATTGGTTAATTGGTTGT
AACACTGGCAGAGCATTACGCTGACTTGACGGGACGGCGCAAGCTCATGACCAAAATCCCTTAACGTGAG
TTACGCGTCGTTCCACTGAGCGTCAGACCCCGTAGAAAAGATCAAAGGATCTTCTTGAGATCCTTTTTTT
CTGCGCGTAATCTGCTGCTTGCAAACAAAAAAACCACCGCTACCAGCGGTGGTTTGTTTGCCGGATCAAG
AGCTACCAACTCTTTTTCCGAAGGTAACTGGCTTCAGCAGAGCGCAGATACCAAATACTGTTCTTCTAGT
GTAGCCGTAGTTAGGCCACCACTTCAAGAACTCTGTAGCACCGCCTACATACCTCGCTCTGCTAATCCTG
TTACCAGTGGCTGCTGCCAGTGGCGATAAGTCGTGTCTTACCGGGTTGGACTCAAGACGATAGTTACCGG
ATAAGGCGCAGCGGTCGGGCTGAACGGGGGGTTCGTGCACACAGCCCAGCTTGGAGCGAACGACCTACAC
CGAACTGAGATACCTACAGCGTGAGCTATGAGAAAGCGCCACGCTTCCCGAAGGGAGAAAGGCGGACAGG
TATCCGGTAAGCGGCAGGGTCGGAACAGGAGAGCGCACGAGGGAGCTTCCAGGGGGAAACGCCTGGTATC
TTTATAGTCCTGTCGGGTTTCGCCACCTCTGACTTGAGCGTCGATTTTTGTGATGCTCGTCAGGGGGGCG
GAGCCTATGGAAAAACGCCAGCAACGCGGCCTTTTTACGGTTCCTGGCCTTTTGCTGGCCTTTTGCTCAC
ATGTT
