>Addgene plasmid #173148 | pDONR221-kcnj19a | depositor partial sequence | sequence record 335936 | M13R
GGATGGCAATAATGATTTTATTTTGACTGATAGTGACCTGTTCGTTGCAACAAATTGATAAGCAATGCTT
TCTTATAATGCCAACTTTGTACAAGAAAGCTGGGTCTCAGCGGTCTGCATTCATCCTCCTCAGTTTGGCA
GGCAGGTTGTCTTCAGGCCTGCAGCTGGGTGTGTGTGGAGGGTGTGTTGGGACCACTGCTGGCGTGGGAG
GCAGACTCCTCTGGTGGAGGTCTCCAGTGGACAAGGCCATGGGCTGGAAACCTACCTTCAGGGCTTTGAG
GTGGAACCGTGCCTCTCCGTCAACCTGCCCGGGACTAGAGCTGAGGCGCTGCAGTTTAAGAGGAAGGTCT
CCTGTGCTTGAGGCTTTTTCAGACTGCTGCGAGCTCAAGCGTAACACCTTCCTCTGGAGATCATCTCTGC
CAGACGAACTCATTTTCTGGAGTTTACTGGGCAACTTACATGAAGCGCTTCCGGGATGCAGGCCTTCGTC
ACCTGTTTCCAGACAGTCCATGGAAAAGACTCGCTCCCGGTGTGGGGTGAGCAGGGGCGAAGGGAGTGAA
GATTTCTCCTCGTATTCTTTGACGCTGTANGGTGGTGTGGGCACCTCGAAGGTGCTGTGAAACTGGGAGT
AGTCCACCCTGAAAAAGCCCTCTTCCAGAGACATGACAGGCAGGAATCTGTGACCCCACAACACCTCATC
CTCCGTGTATGAAGTACGAGCTTGACACGTCATACCCGTCGTCTCTACATACCCTCCA
